Addgene plasmid #149478: pFAR5
Purpose: Broad-Host range expression vector, RSF1010 origin, AraC activator/repressor, PBAD promoter, mRFP, Gentamicin Resistance Marker.
Depositing lab: Christopher Reisch. Depositing organization: University of Florida. Publication: A plasmid toolbox for controlled gene expression across the Proteobacteria. Schuster LA, Reisch CR. Nucleic Acids Res. 2021 Jun 14. pii: 6298615. doi: 10.1093/nar/gkab496. PubMed 34125913.
Backbone
  Vector backbone: Unspecified
  Vector type: Bacterial Expression, Synthetic Biology
Growth in bacteria
  Bacterial resistance: Gentamicin, 10 μg/mL
  Growth temperature: 37°C
  Growth strain: DH5alpha
  Copy number: Low Copy
Gene/Insert
  Gene/Insert name: AraC-mRFP
  Species: Synthetic
  Promoter: PBAD
  Cloning method: Ligation Independent Cloning
Terms and licenses: Academic/Nonprofit Terms; Industry Terms: Not Available to Industry
How to cite: pFAR5 was a gift from Christopher Reisch (Addgene plasmid # 149478 ; http://n2t.net/addgene:149478 ; RRID:Addgene_149478)
