[The description below was written by a language model from this plasmid's Addgene catalogue record and pLannotate feature annotations shown in this document.]
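Description:
pFAR5 is a broad-host-range bacterial expression vector of about 9 kb, built for controlled gene expression across the Proteobacteria as part of a synthetic-biology plasmid toolbox. The catalogue does not name a parental backbone, but the annotated sequence shows an RSF1010-type replicon: the RSF1010 oriV together with the plasmid-encoded RepA, RepB and RepC proteins that it needs. This makes replication largely independent of host factors and allows maintenance in many Gram-negative species. An R1162-like antisense RNA lies just upstream of repA. The RSF1010 oriT and the mobB and mobC genes are also present, so the plasmid should be mobilisable by conjugation when a helper conjugative system is supplied. It is recorded as low copy in E. coli. Selection is by gentamicin, through the aacC1 gentamicin acetyltransferase gene, which lies downstream of a class 1 integron Pc promoter.

The payload is an arabinose-inducible reporter cassette. The araC gene is transcribed divergently from the araBAD (PBAD) promoter. AraC represses the promoter in the absence of L-arabinose and activates it when the sugar is present. Downstream of PBAD sits the sTRSV hammerhead ribozyme, a self-cleaving element commonly used as an insulator to standardise the 5′ end of the transcript and reduce context effects on translation. It is followed by the monomeric red fluorescent protein mRFP1. Red fluorescence therefore reports induction strength and leakiness in a given host, and the mRFP1 reading frame could presumably be replaced by a gene of interest. Short fragments annotated as CmR, lacZα, lacI and M13 ori appear to be non-functional remnants of earlier cloning steps.
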