Features (pLannotate 1.2.2; 19 found; start..end, strand, type, name):
    330..724     -  rep_origin     RSF1010 oriV: replication origin of the broad-host-range plasmid RSF1010; requires the RSF1010 RepA/B/C proteins for replication (Scholz et al., 1989)
    754..1035    -  CDS            mobC: MOBC_ECOLX - Protein predicted: Swiss-Prot protein existence level 4. This protein is essential to promote the specific transfer of the plasmid in the presence of conjugative plasmids. From Escherichia coli.
   1066..1153    +  oriT           RSF1010 oriT: origin of transfer of the broad-host-range plasmid RSF1010 (Scholz et al., 1989)
   1982..2392    +  CDS            mobB: MOBB2_ECOLX - Protein predicted: Swiss-Prot protein existence level 4. This protein is essential to promote the specific transfer of the plasmid in the presence of conjugative plasmids. From Escherichia coli.
   2392..3363    +  CDS            RSF1010 RepB: replication protein B of the broad-host-range plasmid RSF1010 (Scholz et al., 1989); repB
   3806..3880    +  ncRNA          Plasmid R1162: Accession: RF00043 - R1162-like plasmid antisense RNA
   3874..4710    +  CDS            repA: REPJ_ECOLX - Experimental evidence at protein level: Swiss-Prot protein existence level 1. This protein is involved in regulating the plasmid copy- number. Increasing the level of this protein results in a higher plasmid copy-number. From Escherichia coli.
   4700..5551    +  CDS            RSF1010 RepC (fragment): replication protein C of the broad-host-range plasmid RSF1010 (Scholz et al., 1989); repC
   5741..5772    -  CDS            CmR (fragment): chloramphenicol acetyltransferase confers resistance to chloramphenicol
   5772..5849    +  rep_origin     M13 ori (fragment): M13 bacteriophage origin of replication; arrow indicates direction of (+) strand synthesis
   5853..6009    -  CDS            lacZα (fragment): LacZα fragment of β-galactosidase; lacZ fragment
   6064..6939    -  CDS            araC: ARAC_ECOLI - Experimental evidence at protein level: Swiss-Prot protein existence level 1. Transcription factor that regulates the expression of several genes involved in the transport and metabolism of L-arabinose (PubMed:4362626, PubMed:328165, PubMed:6251457, PubMed:2962192, PubMed:6319708, PubMed:2231717, PubMed:1447222). Functions both as a positive and a negative regulator (PubMed:328165, PubMed:6251457). In the presence of arabinose, activates the expression of the araBAD, araE, araFGH and araJ promoters (PubMed:4362626, PubMed:328165, PubMed:6251457, PubMed:2962192, PubMed:6319708, Pub
   6978..7092    +  promoter       araBAD promoter (fragment): araBAD; promoter of the L-arabinose operon of E. coli; the araC regulatory gene is transcribed in the opposite direction (Guzman et al., 1995)
   7100..7149    +  misc_RNA       sTRSV HHRz: hammerhead ribozyme from the tobacco ringspot virus satellite RNA (Khvorova et al., 2003)
   7212..7886    +  CDS            mRFP1: mRFP1 is a basic (constitutively fluorescent) red fluorescent protein published in 2002, derived from Discosoma sp.. It is reported to be a somewhat slowly-maturing monomer with low acid sensitivity.
   7917..8001    -  CDS            lacI (fragment): lac repressor; lacI; The lac repressor binds to the lac operator to inhibit transcription in E. coli. This inhibition can be relieved by adding lactose or isopropyl-β-D-thiogalactopyranoside (IPTG).
   8012..8128    -  CDS            CmR (fragment): chloramphenicol acetyltransferase; cat; confers resistance to chloramphenicol
   8166..8194    +  promoter       Pc promoter: intI1 (promoter lies within the coding sequence); class 1 integron promoter
   8383..8916    +  CDS            GmR: gentamycin acetyltransferase; aacC1; confers resistance to gentamycin
>Addgene plasmid #149478 | pFAR5 | addgene full sequence | sequence record 314604 | Addgene NGS Result
GGTGGCACTTTTCGGGGATCTTCAAATTCCCGTTGCACATAGCCCGGCAATTCCTTTCCCTGCTCTGCCA
TAAGCGCAGCGAATGCCGGGTAATACTCGTCAACGATCTGATAGAGAAGGGTTTGCTCGGGTCGGTGGCT
CTGGTAACGACCAGTATCCCGATCCCGGCTGGCCGTCCTGGCCGCCACATGAGGCATGTTCCGCGTCCTT
GCAATACTGTGTTTACATACAGTCTATCGCTTAGCGGAAAGTTCTTTTACCCTCAGCCGAAATGCCTGCC
GTTGCTAGACATTGCCAGCCAGTGCCCGTCACTCCCGTACTAACTGTCACGAACCCCTGCAATAACTGTC
ACGCCCCCCTGCAATAACTGTCACGAACCCCTGCAATAACTGTCACGCCCCCAAACCTGCAAACCCAGCA
GGGGCGGGGGCTGGCGGGGTGTTGGAAAAATCCATCCATGATTATCTAAGAATAATCCACTAGGCGCGGT
TATCAGCGCCCTTGTGGGGCGCTGCTGCCCTTGCCCAATATGCCCGGCCAGAGGCCGGATAGCTGGTCTA
TTCGCTGCGCTAGGCTACACACCGCCCCACCGCTGCGCGGCAGGGGGAAAGGCGGGCAAAGCCCGCTAAA
CCCCACACCAAACCCCGCAGAAATACGCTGGAGCGCTTTTAGCCGCTTTAGCGGCCTTTCCCCCTACCCG
AAGGGTGGGGGCGCGTGTGCAGCCCCGCAGGGCCTGTCTCGGTCGATCATTCAGCCCGGCTCATCCTTCT
GGCGTGGCGGCAGACCGAACAAGGCGCGGTCGTGGTCGCGTTCAAGGTACGCATCCATTGCCGCCATGAG
CCGATCCTCCGGCCACTCGCTGCTGTTCACCTTGGCCAAAATCATGGCCCCCACCAGCACCTTGCGCCTT
GTTTCGTTCTTGCGCTCTTGCTGCTGTTCCCTTGCCCGCACCCGCTGAATTTCGGCATTGATTCGCGCTC
GTTGTTCTTCGAGCTTGGCCAGCCGATCCGCCGCCTTGTTGCTCCCCTTAACCATCTTGACACCCCATTG
TTAATGTGCTGTCTCGTAGGCTATCATGGAGGCACAGCGGCGGCAATCCCGACCCTACTTTGTAGGGGAG
GGCGCACTTACCGGTTTCTCTTCGAGAAACTGGCCTAACGGCCACCCTTCGGGCGGTGCGCTCTCCGAGG
GCCATTGCATGGAGCCGAAAAGCAAAAGCAACAGCGAGGCAGCATGGCGATTTATCACCTTACGGCGAAA
ACCGGCAGCAGGTCGGGCGGCCAATCGGCCAGGGCCAAGGCCGACTACATCCAGCGCGAAGGCAAGTATG
CCCGCGACATGGATGAAGTCTTGCACGCCGAATCCGGGCACATGCCGGAGTTCGTCGAGCGGCCCGCCGA
CTACTGGGATGCTGCCGACCTGTATGAACGCGCCAATGGGCGGCTGTTCAAGGAGGTCGAATTTGCCCTG
CCGGTCGAGCTGACCCTCGACCAGCAGAAGGCGCTGGCGTCCGAGTTCGCCCAGCACCTGACCGGTGCCG
AGCGCCTGCCGTATACGCTGGCCATCCATGCCGGTGGCGGCGAGAACCCGCACTGCCACCTGATGATCTC
CGAGCGGATCAATGACGGCATCGAGCGGCCCGCCGCTCAGTGGTTCAAGCGGTACAACGGCAAGACCCCG
GAGAAGGGCGGGGCACAGAAGACCGAAGCGCTCAAGCCCAAGGCATGGCTTGAGCAGACCCGCGAGGCAT
GGGCCGACCATGCCAACCGGGCATTAGAGCGGGCTGGCCACGACGCCCGCATTGACCACAGAACACTTGA
GGCGCAGGGCATCGAGCGCCTGCCCGGTGTTCACCTGGGGCCGAACGTGGTGGAGATGGAAGGCCGGGGC
ATCCGCACCGACCGGGCAGACGTGGCCCTGAACATCGACACCGCCAACGCCCAGATCATCGACTTACAGG
AATACCGGGAGGCAATAGACCATGAACGCAATCGACAGAGTGAAGAAATCCAGAGGCATCAACGAGTTAG
CGGAGCAGATCGAACCGCTGGCCCAGAGCATGGCGACACTGGCCGACGAAGCCCGGCAGGTCATGAGCCA
GACCCAGCAGGCCAGCGAGGCGCAGGCGGCGGAGTGGCTGAAAGCCCAGCGCCAGACAGGGGCGGCATGG
GTGGAGCTGGCCAAAGAGTTGCGGGAGGTAGCCGCCGAGGTGAGCAGCGCCGCGCAGAGCGCCCGGAGCG
CGTCGCGGGGGTGGCACTGGAAGCTATGGCTAACCGTGATGCTGGCTTCCATGATGCCTACGGTGGTGCT
GCTGATCGCATCGTTGCTCTTGCTCGACCTGACGCCACTGACAACCGAGGACGGCTCGATCTGGCTGCGC
TTGGTGGCCCGATGAAGAACGACAGGACTTTGCAGGCCATAGGCCGACAGCTCAAGGCCATGGGCTGTGA
GCGCTTCGATATCGGCGTCAGGGACGCCACCACCGGCCAGATGATGAACCGGGAATGGTCAGCCGCCGAA
GTGCTCCAGAACACGCCATGGCTCAAGCGGATGAATGCCCAGGGCAATGACGTGTATATCAGGCCCGCCG
AGCAGGAGCGGCATGGTCTGGTGCTGGTGGACGACCTCAGCGAGTTTGACCTGGATGACATGAAAGCCGA
GGGCCGGGAGCCTGCCCTGGTAGTGGAAACCAGCCCGAAGAACTATCAGGCATGGGTCAAGGTGGCCGAC
GCCGCAGGCGGTGAACTTCGGGGGCAGATTGCCCGGACGCTGGCCAGCGAGTACGACGCCGACCCGGCCA
GCGCCGACAGCCGCCACTATGGCCGCTTGGCGGGCTTCACCAACCGCAAGGACAAGCACACCACCCGCGC
CGGTTATCAGCCGTGGGTGCTGCTGCGTGAATCCAAGGGCAAGACCGCCACCGCTGGCCCGGCGCTGGTG
CAGCAGGCTGGCCAGCAGATCGAGCAGGCCCAGCGGCAGCAGGAGAAGGCCCGCAGGCTGGCCAGCCTCG
AACTGCCCGAGCGGCAGCTTAGCCGCCACCGGCGCACGGCGCTGGACGAGTACCGCAGCGAGATGGCCGG
GCTGGTCAAGCGCTTCGGTGATGACCTCAGCAAGTGCGACTTTATCGCCGCGCAGAAGCTGGCCAGCCGG
GGCCGCAGTGCCGAGGAAATCGGCAAGGCCATGGCCGAGGCCAGCCCAGCGCTGGCAGAGCGCAAGCCCG
GCCACGAAGCGGATTACATCGAGCGCACCGTCAGCAAGGTCATGGGTCTGCCCAGCGTCCAGCTTGCGCG
GGCCGAGCTGGCACGGGCACCGGCACCCCGCCAGCGAGGCATGGACAGGGGCGGGCCAGATTTCAGCATG
TAGTGCTTGCGTTGGTACTCACGCCTGTTATACTATGAGTACTCACGCACAGAAGGGGGTTTTATGGAAT
ACGAAAAAAGCGCTTCAGGGTCGGTCTACCTGATCAAAAGTGACAAGGGCTATTGGTTGCCCGGTGGCTT
TGGTTATACGTCAAACAAGGCCGAGGCTGGCCGCTTTTCAGTCGCTGATATGGCCAGCCTTAACCTTGAC
GGCTGCACCTTGTCCTTGTTCCGCGAAGACAAGCCTTTCGGCCCCGGCAAGTTTCTCGGTGACTGATATG
AAAGACCAAAAGGACAAGCAGACCGGCGACCTGCTGGCCAGCCCTGACGCTGTACGCCAAGCGCGATATG
CCGAGCGCATGAAGGCCAAAGGGATGCGTCAGCGCAAGTTCTGGCTGACCGACGACGAATACGAGGCGCT
GCGCGAGTGCCTGGAAGAACTCAGAGCGGCGCAGGGCGGGGGTAGTGACCCCGCCAGCGCCTAACCACCA
ACTGCCTGCAAAGGAGGCAATCAATGGCTACCCATAAGCCTATCAATATTCTGGAGGCGTTCGCAGCAGC
GCCGCCACCGCTGGACTACGTTTTGCCCAACATGGTGGCCGGTACGGTCGGGGCGCTGGTGTCGCCCGGT
GGTGCCGGTAAATCCATGCTGGCCCTGCAACTGGCCGCACAGATTGCAGGCGGGCCGGATCTGCTGGAGG
TGGGCGAACTGCCCACCGGCCCGGTGATCTACCTGCCCGCCGAAGACCCGCCCACCGCTATTCATCACCG
CCTGCACGCCCTTGGGGCGCACCTCAGCGCCGAGGAACGGCAAGCCGTGGCTGACGGCCTGCTGATCCAG
CCGCTGATCGGCAGCCTGCCCAACATCATGGCCCCGGAGTGGTTCGACGGCCTCAAGCGCGCCGCCGAGG
GCCGCCGCCTGATGGTGCTGGACACGCTGCGCCGGTTCCACATCGAGGAAGAAAACGCCAGCGGCCCCAT
GGCCCAGGTCATCGGTCGCATGGAGGCCATCGCCGCCGATACCGGGTGCTCTATCGTGTTCCTGCACCAT
GCCAGCAAGGGCGCGGCCATGATGGGCGCAGGCGACCAGCAGCAGGCCAGCCGGGGCAGCTCGGTACTGG
TCGATAACATCCGCTGGCAGTCCTACCTGTCGAGCATGACCAGCGCCGAGGCCGAGGAATGGGGTGTGGA
CGACGACCAGCGCCGGTTCTTCGTCCGCTTCGGTGTGAGCAAGGCCAACTATGGCGCACCGTTCGCTGAT
CGGTGGTTCAGGCGGCATGACGGCGGGGTGCTCAAGCCCGCCGTGCTGGAGAGGCAGCGCAAGAGCAAGG
GGGTGCCCCGTGGTGAAGCCTAAGAACAAGCACAGCCTCAGCCACGTCCGGCACGACCCGGCGCACTGTC
TGGCCCCCGGCCTGTTCCGTGCCCTCAAGCGGGGCGAGCGCAAGCGCAGCAAGCTGGACGTGACGTATGA
CTACGGCGACGGCAAGCGGATCGAGTTCAGCGGCCCGGAGCCGCTGGGCGCTGATGATCTGCGCATCCTG
CAAGGGCTGGTGGCCATGGCTGGGCCTAATGGCCTAGTGCTTGGCCCGGAACCCAAGACCGAAGGCGGAC
GGCAGCTCCGGCTGTTCCTGGAACCCAAGTGGGAGGCCGTCACCGCTGATGCCATGGTGGTCAAAGGTAG
CTATCGGGCGCTGGCAAAGGAAATCGGGGCAGAGGTCGATAGTGGTGGGGCGCTCAAGCACATACAGGAC
TGCATCGAGCGCCTTTGGAAGGTATCCATCATCGCCCAGAATGGCCGCAAGCGGCAGGGGTTTCGGCTGC
TGTCGGAGTACGCCAGCGACGAGGCGGACGGGCGCCTGTACGTGGCCCTGAACCCCTTGATCGCGCAGGC
CGTCATGGGTGGCGGCCAGCATGTGCGCATCAGCATGGACGAGGTGCGGGCGCTGGACAGCGAAACCGCC
CGCCTGCTGCACCAGCGGCTGTGTGGCTGGATCGACCCCGGCAAAACCGGCAAGGCTTCCATAGATACCT
TGTGCGGCTATGTCTGGCCGTCAGAGGCCAGTGGTTCGACCATGCGCAAGCGCCGCCAGCGGGTGCGCGA
GGCGTTGCCGGAGCTGGTCGCGCTGGGCTGGACGGTAACCGAGTTCGCGGCGGGCAAGTACGACATCACC
CGGCCCAAGGCGGCAGGCTGACCCCCCCCACTCTATTGTAAACAAGACATTTTTATCTTTTATATTCAAT
GGCTTATTTTCCTGCTAATTGGTAATACCATGAAAAATACCATGCTCAGAAAAGGCTTAACAATATTTTG
AAAAATTGCCTACTGAGCGCTGCCGCACAGCTCCATAGCGTTTAAGGGCACCAATAACTGCCTTAAAAAA
ATTACGCCCCGCCCTGCCACTCATCGCAGTACGGCCTATTGGTTAAAAAATGAGCTGATTTAACAAAAAT
TTAACGCGAATTTTAACAAAATATTAACGCTTACAATTTCCATTCGCCATTCAGGCTGCGCAACTGTTGG
GAAGGGCGATCGGTGCGGGCCTCTTCGCTATTACGCCAGCTGGCGAAAGGGGGATGTGCTGCAAGGCGAT
TAAGTTGGGTAACGCCAGGGTTTTCCCAGTCACGACGTTGTAAAACGACGGCCAGTGAAAATAGGGGTTC
CGCGCACATTTCCCCGAAAAGTGCCACCTGCATCGATTTATTATGACAACTTGACGGCTACATCATTCAC
TTTTTCTTCACAACCGGCACGGAACTCGCTCGGGCTGGCCCCGGTGCATTTTTTAAATACCCGCGAGAAG
TAGAGTTGATCGTCAAAACCAACATTGCGACCGACGGTGGCGATAGGCATCCGGGTGGTGCTCAAAAGCA
GCTTCGCCTGGCTGATACGTTGGTCCTCGCGCCAGCTTAAGACGCTAATCCCTAACTGCTGGCGGAAAAG
ATGTGACAGACGCGACGGCGACAAGCAAACATGCTGTGCGACGCTGGCGATATCAAAATTGCTGTCTGCC
AGGTGATCGCTGATGTACTGACAAGCCTCGCGTACCCGATTATCCATCGGTGGATGGAGCGACTCGTTAA
TCGCTTCCATGCGCCGCAGTAACAATTGCTCAAGCAGATTTATCGCCAGCAGCTCCGAATAGCGCCCTTC
CCCTTGCCCGGCGTTAATGATTTGCCCAAACAGGTCGCTGAAATGCGGCTGGTGCGCTTCATCCGGGCGA
AAGAACCCCGTATTGGCAAATATTGACGGCCAGTTAAGCCATTCATGCCAGTAGGCGCGCGGACGAAAGT
AAACCCACTGGTGATACCATTCGCGAGCCTCCGGATGACGACCGTAGTGATGAATCTCTCCTGGCGGGAA
CAGCAAAATATCACCCGGTCGGCAAACAAATTCTCGTCCCTGATTTTTCACCACCCCCTGACCGCGAATG
GTGAGATTGAGAATATAACCTTTCATTCCCAGCGGTCGGTCGATAAAAAAATCGAGATAACCGTTGGCCT
CAATCGGCGTTAAACCCGCCACCAGATGGGCATTAAACGAGTATCCCGGCAGCAGGGGATCATTTTGCGC
TTCAGCCATACTTTTCATACTCCCGCCATTCAGAGAAGAAACCAATTGTCCACATTGATTATTTGCACGG
CGTCACACTTTGCTATGCCATAGCATTTTTATCCATAAGATTAGCGGATCCTACCTGACGCTTTTTATCG
CAACTCTCTACTGTTTCTCCATACCCGAGCTGTCACCGGATGTGCTTTCCGGTCTGATGAGTCCGTGAGG
ACGAAACAGCCTCTACAAATAATTTTGTTTAAGAACTGGGAAGAGCGCAGATTAAAGAGGAGAAATACTA
GATGGCTTCCTCCGAAGACGTTATCAAAGAGTTCATGCGTTTCAAAGTTCGTATGGAAGGTTCCGTTAAC
GGTCACGAGTTCGAAATCGAAGGTGAAGGTGAAGGTCGTCCGTACGAAGGTACCCAGACCGCTAAACTGA
AAGTTACCAAAGGTGGTCCGCTGCCGTTCGCTTGGGACATCCTGTCCCCGCAGTTCCAGTACGGTTCCAA
AGCTTACGTTAAACACCCGGCTGACATCCCGGACTACCTGAAACTGTCCTTCCCGGAAGGTTTCAAATGG
GAACGTGTTATGAACTTCGAAGACGGTGGTGTTGTTACCGTTACCCAGGACTCCTCCCTGCAAGACGGTG
AGTTCATCTACAAAGTTAAACTGCGTGGTACCAACTTCCCGTCCGACGGTCCGGTTATGCAGAAAAAAAC
CATGGGTTGGGAAGCTTCCACCGAACGTATGTACCCGGAAGACGGTGCTCTGAAAGGTGAAATCAAAATG
CGTCTGAAACTGAAAGACGGTGGTCACTACGACGCTGAAGTTAAAACCACCTACATGGCTAAAAAACCGG
TTCAGCTGCCGGGTGCTTACAAAACCGACATCAAACTGGACATCACCTCCCACAACGAAGACTACACCAT
CGTTGAACAGTACGAACGTGCTGAAGGTCGTCACTCCACCGGTGCTTAATAACGCTGATAGTGCTAGTGT
AGATCGCGCTTTCCAGTCGGGAAACCTGTCGTGCCAGCTGCATTAATGAATCGGCCAACGCGCGGGGAGA
GGCGGTTTGCGTATTGGGCGCATGCATAAAAACTGTTGTAATTCATTAAGCATTCTGCCGACATGGAATC
CATCACAAACGGCATGATGAACCTGAATCGCCAGCGGCATCAGCACCTTGTCGCCTTGCGTATAATATTT
GCCCATGGACGCACACCGTGGAAACGGATGAAGGCACGAACCCAGTTGACATAAGCCTGTTCGGTTCGTA
AACTGTAATGCAAGTAGCGTATGCGCTCACGCAACTGGTCCAGAACCTTGACCGAACGCAGCGGTGGTAA
CGGCGCAGTGGCGGTTTTCATGGCTTGTTATGACTGTTTTTTTGTACAGTCTATGCCTCGGGCATCCAAG
CAGCAAGCGCGTTACGCCGTGGGTCGATGTTTGATGTTATGGAGCAGCAACGATGTTACGCAGCAGCAAC
GATGTTACGCAGCAGGGCAGTCGCCCTAAAACAAAGTTAGGTGGCTCAAGTATGGGCATCATTCGCACAT
GTAGGCTCGGCCCTGACCAAGTCAAATCCATGCGGGCTGCTCTTGATCTTTTCGGTCGTGAGTTCGGAGA
CGTAGCCACCTACTCCCAACATCAGCCGGACTCCGATTACCTCGGGAACTTGCTCCGTAGTAAGACATTC
ATCGCGCTTGCTGCCTTCGACCAAGAAGCGGTTGTTGGCGCTCTCGCGGCTTACGTTCTGCCCAAGTTTG
AGCAGCCGCGTAGTGAGATCTATATCTATGATCTCGCAGTCTCCGGAGAGCACCGGAGGCAGGGCATTGC
CACCGCGCTCATCAATCTCCTCAAGCATGAGGCCAACGCGCTTGGTGCTTATGTGATCTACGTGCAAGCA
GATTACGGTGACGATCCCGCAGTGGCTCTCTATACAAAGTTGGGCATACGGGAAGAAGTGATGCACTTTG
ATATCGACCCAAGTACCGCCACCTAACAATTCGTTCAAGCCGAGATCGGCTTCCCGGCCGCGGAGTTGTT
CGGTAAATTGTCACAACGCCGCA
